>Addgene plasmid #169323 | pVMG0149_Cq-U6-6_2xBbsI-gRNA | addgene full sequence | sequence record 333384 | Addgene NGS Result
[112 nt withheld, positions 1-112]
C
[91 nt withheld, positions 114-204]
A
[49 nt withheld, positions 206-254]
CCTTTGACGTTGGAGTCCACGTTCTTT
[37 nt withheld, positions 282-318]
ACCCTATCTCGGTCTATTCTTTTGATTTATAAGGGATTTTGCCGATTTCGGCCTATTGGTTAAAAAATGA
GCTGATTTAACAAAAATTTAACGCGAATTTTAACAAAATTCAGGGCGCAAGGGCTGCTAAAGGAAGCGGA
ACACGTAGAAAGCCAGTCCGCAGAAACGGTGCTGACCCCGGATGAATGTCAGCTACTGGGCTATCTGGAC
AAGGGAAAACGCAAGCGCAAAGAGAAAGCAGGTAGCTTGCAGTGGGCTTACATGGCGATAGCTAGACTGG
GCGGTTTTATGGACAGCAAGCGAACCGGAATTGCCAGCTGGGGCGCCCTCTGGTAAGGTTGGGAAGCCCT
GCAAAGTAAACTGGATGGCTTTCTTGCCGCCAAGGATCTGATGGCGCAGGGGATCAAGATCTGATCAAGA
GACAGGATGAGGATCGTTTCGCATGATTGAACAAGATGGATTGCACGCAGGTTCTCCGGCCGCTTGGGTG
GAGAGGCTATTCGGCTATGACTGGGCACAACAGACAATCGGCTGCTCTGATGCCGCCGTGTTCCGGCTGT
CAGCGCAGGGGCGCCCGGTTCTTTTTGTCAAGACCGACCTGTCCGGTGCCCTGAATGAACTGCAGGACGA
GGCAGCGCGGCTATCGTGGCTGGCCACGACGGGCGTTCCTTGCGCAGCTGTGCTCGACGTTGTCACTGAA
GCGGGAAGGGACTGGCTGCTATTGGGCGAAGTGCCGGGGCAGGATCTCCTGTCATCCCACCTTGCTCCTG
CCGAGAAAGTATCCATCATGGCTGATGCAATGCGGCGGCTGCATACGCTTGATCCGGCTACCTGCCCATT
CGACCACCAAGCGAAACATCGCATCGAGCGAGCACGTACTCGGATGGAAGCCGGTCTTGTCGATCAGGAT
GATCTGGACGAAGAGCATCAGGGGCTCGCGCCAGCCGAACTGTTCGCCAGGCTCAAGGCGCGCATGCCCG
ACGGCGAGGATCTCGTCGTGACCCATGGCGATGCCTGCTTGCCGAATATCATGGTGGAAAATGGCCGCTT
TTCTGGATTCATCGACTGTGGCCGGCTGGGTGTGGCGGACCGCTATCAGGACATAGCGTTGGCTACCCGT
GATATTGCTGAAGAGCTTGGCGGCGAATGGGCTGACCGCTTCCTCGTGCTTTACGGTATCGCCGCTCCCG
ATTCGCAGCGCATCGCCTTCTATCGCCTTCTTGACGAGTTCTTCTGAATTGAAAAAGGAAGAGTATGAGT
ATTCAACATTTCCGTGTCGCCCTTATTCCCTTTTTTGCGGCATTTTGCCTTCCTGTTTTTGCTCACCCAG
AAACGCTGGTGAAAGTAAAAGATGCTGAAGATCAGTTGGGTGCACGAGTGGGTTACATCGAACTGGATCT
CAACAGCGGTAAGATCCTTGAGAGTTTTCGCCCCGAAGAACGTTTTCCAATGATGAGCACTTTTAAAGTT
CTGCTATGTGGCGCGGTATTATCCCGTATTGACGCCGGGCAAGAGCAACTCGGTCGCCGCATACACTATT
CTCAGAATGACTTGGTTGAGTACTCACCAGTCACAGAAAAGCATCTTACGGATGGCATGACAGTAAGAGA
ATTATGCAGTGCTGCCATAACCATGAGTGATAACACTGCGGCCAACTTACTTCTGACAACGATCGGAGGA
CCGAAGGAGCTAACCGCTTTTTTGCACAACATGGGGGATCATGTAACTCGCCTTGATCGTTGGGAACCGG
AGCTGAATGAAGCCATACCAAACGACGAGCGTGACACCACGATGCCTGTAGCAATGGCAACAACGTTGCG
CAAACTATTAACTGGCGAACTACTTACTCTAGCTTCCCGGCAACAATTAATAGACTGGATGGAGGCGGAT
AAAGTTGCAGGACCACTTCTGCGCTCGGCCCTTCCGGCTGGCTGGTTTATTGCTGATAAATCTGGAGCCG
GTGAGCGTGGGTCTCGCGGTATCATTGCAGCACTGGGGCCAGATGGTAAGCCCTCCCGTATCGTAGTTAT
CTACACGACGGGGAGTCAGGCAACTATGGATGAACGAAATAGACAGATCGCTGAGATAGGTGCCTCACTG
ATTAAGCATTGGTAACTGTCAGACCAAGTTTACTCATATATACTTTAGATTGATTTAAAACTTCATTTTT
AATTTAAAAGGATCTAGGTGAAGATCCTTTTTGATAATCTCATGACCAAAATCCCTTAACGTGAGTTTTC
GTTCCACTGAGCGTCAGACCCCGTAGAAAAGATCAAAGGATCTTCTTGAGATCCTTTTTTTCTGCGCGTA
ATCTGCTGCTTGCAAACAAAAAAACCACCGCTACCAGCGGTGGTTTGTTTGCCGGATCAAGAGCTACCAA
CTCTTTTTCCGAAGGTAACTGGCTTCAGCAGAGCGCAGATACCAAATACTGTTCTTCTAGTGTAGCCGTA
GTTAGGCCACCACTTCAAGAACTCTGTAGCACCGCCTACATACCTCGCTCTGCTAATCCTGTTACCAGTG
GCTGCTGCCAGTGGCGATAAGTCGTGTCTTACCGGGTTGGACTCAAGACGATAGTTACCGGATAAGGCGC
AGCGGTCGGGCTGAACGGGGGGTTCGTGCACACAGCCCAGCTTGGAGCGAACGACCTACACCGAACTGAG
ATACCTACAGCGTGAGCTATGAGAAAGCGCCACGCTTCCCGAAGGGAGAAAGGCGGACAGGTATCCGGTA
AGCGGCAGGGTCGGAACAGGAGAGCGCACGAGGGAGCTTCCAGGGGGAAACGCCTGGTATCTTTATAGTC
CTGTCGGGTTTCGCCACCTCTGACTTGAGCGTCGATTTTTGTGATGCTCGTCAGGGGGGCGGAGCCTATG
GAAAAACGCCAGCAACGCGGCCTTTTTACGGTTCCTGGCCTTTTGCTGGCCTTTTGCTCACATGTTCTTT
CCTGCGTTATCCCCTGATTCTGTGGATAACCGTATTACCGCCTTTGAGTGAGCTGATACCGCTCGCCGCA
GCCGAACGACCGAGCGCAGCGAGTCAGTGAGCGAGGAAGCGGAAGAGCGCCCAATACGCAAACCGCCTCT
CCCCGCGCGTTGGCCGATTCATTAATGCAGCTGGCACGACAGGTTTCCCGACTGGAAAGCGGGCAGTGAG
CGCAACGCAATTAATGTGAGTTAGCTCACTCATTAGGCACCCCAGGCTTTACACTTTATGCTTCCGGCTC
GTATGTTGTGTGGAATTGTGAGCGGATAACAATTTCACACAGGAAACAGCTATGACCATGATTACGCCAA
GCTTGGTACCGAGCTCGGATCCACTAGTAACGGCCGCCAGTGTGCTGGAATTCGCCCTTCAAAATCTACG
AAGATAATAAGGTCTACTATTACATTTAATAAATATTCTTATTTAATTTGAGCTGTGTAAAATTAGTGCG
TTTATCCGGGGAATGTTTATATTTTATCCGAGGATTTCCCGAAATTGATTAAAAAAATCAAATCTCTTAA
AAAATTAGAAACAACCTGTTAAAAATAAGCTTATAGAAAAAATGTAAAGTGTTGCTACAAGGACAATCAA
TTAATCATCATAACGAAAACTTTTAGGATCTTGAAAAGCACGTCCCGAGATGGGAAAGTGTGTTTCATTT
CCAGGCGATCCTTTTCGCTTCACGAAATTTTTGATTGCTACCTCGTTTAGAGCCCTAAGACAAAATACTT
CTTCAAAAAAAAGCGAACTCGAACCCAAACTTTGTACTACTATGCTAAAATGTCTGCATGCATGGGATGT
CGCGCAAACGAGTCCAATAAGAAATAAAACTGCTCGAATTCAACGTGACGCTACCCGCAATGCTCTACCC
TTAACTTTATACATCGCTAGAACCGCGTTCGCATTCGCTAACTATATAAGCACTTTCCCGGCCCTACAAC
TTGGGTCTTCGAGAAGACCTGTTTTAGAGCTAGAAATAGCAAGTTAAAATAAGGCTAGTCCGTTATCAAC
TTGAAAAAGTGGCACCGAGTCGGTGCTTTTTTTTTAGGGCGAATTCTGCAGATATCCATCACACTGGCGG
CCGCTCGAGCATGCATCTAGAGGGCCCAATTCGCCCTATAGTGAGTCGTATTACAATTCACTGGCCGTCG
TTTTACAACGTCGTGACTGGGAAAACCCTGGCGTTACCCAACTTAATCGCCTTGCAGCACATCCCCCTTT
CGCCAGCTGGCGTAATAGCGAAGAGGCCCGCACCGATCGCCCTTCCCAACAGTTGCGCAGCCTGAATGGC
GAATGGACGCGCCCTGTA
Features (pLannotate 1.2.2; 13 found; start..end, strand, type, name):
    430..729     +  CDS            tnpA (fragment): TN5P_ECOLX - Also known as tnp. Experimental evidence at protein level: Swiss-Prot protein existence level 1. Mediates transposition of transposon Tn5 by a 'cut and paste' mechanism. First, the monomeric transposase binds the 19 bp inverted DNA repeats flanking the transposon. Then, dimerization of the DNA- bound transposase creates a synaptic DNA complex. After nicking of the first DNA strand, excision of the transposon proceeds through a series of intermediates. The transposase then mediates the insertion of the transposon at a new site by strand transfer. The activity of the wild- type tran
    761..1552    +  CDS            neo: KKA2_KLEPN - Also known as kan, nptII. Experimental evidence at protein level: Swiss-Prot protein existence level 1. Resistance to kanamycin, neomycin, paromomycin, ribostamycin, butirosin and gentamicin B. From Klebsiella pneumoniae.
   1556..1572    +  promoter       AmpR promoter (fragment): bla
   1573..2433    +  CDS            AmpR: β-lactamase; bla; confers resistance to ampicillin, carbenicillin, and related antibiotics
   2604..3192    +  rep_origin     ori: high-copy-number ColE1/pMB1/pBR322/pUC origin of replication
   3375..3467    +  CDS            lacI (fragment): lac repressor; lacI; The lac repressor binds to the lac operator to inhibit transcription in E. coli. This inhibition can be relieved by adding lactose or isopropyl-β-D-thiogalactopyranoside (IPTG).
   3480..3501    +  protein_bind   CAP binding site: CAP binding activates transcription in the presence of cAMP. E. coli catabolite activator protein
   3516..3546    +  promoter       lac promoter: promoter for the E. coli lac operon
   3554..3570    +  protein_bind   lac operator: The lac repressor binds to the lac operator to inhibit transcription in E. coli. This inhibition can be relieved by adding lactose or isopropyl-β-D-thiogalactopyranoside (IPTG). lac repressor encoded by lacI
   4259..4334    +  misc_RNA       gRNA scaffold: guide RNA scaffold for the Streptococcus pyogenes CRISPR/Cas9 system
   4413..4431    -  promoter       T7 promoter: promoter for bacteriophage T7 RNA polymerase
   4434..4591    +  CDS            lacZα (fragment): LacZα fragment of β-galactosidase; lacZ fragment
   4595..417     +  rep_origin     f1 ori (across the origin) (sequence partly withheld): f1 bacteriophage origin of replication; arrow indicates direction of (+) strand synthesis
