[The description below was written by a language model from this plasmid's Addgene catalogue record and pLannotate feature annotations shown in this document.]
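Description:
pVMG0149_Cq-U6-6_2xBbsI-gRNA is a small (about 4.6 kb) guide RNA expression plasmid for CRISPR work in the mosquito Culex quinquefasciatus, built by TOPO cloning a 677 bp insert into the pCR2.1 backbone. It is maintained in E. coli at high copy through a ColE1/pUC-type origin and is selected with ampicillin via the β-lactamase gene. The backbone also carries a neomycin/kanamycin phosphotransferase gene, preceded by a remnant of the Tn5 transposase coding region, and an f1 origin. The usual pCR2.1 cloning-site elements surround the insert: a CAP binding site, lac promoter and operator, residual lacI and lacZα fragments, and a T7 promoter. None of these has a role in the insect host.

The payload is a native Culex quinquefasciatus U6 small nuclear RNA promoter, recorded under the gene identifier CPIJ039596 and designated Cq-U6-6. U6 promoters are used by RNA polymerase III and suit the production of short, uncapped transcripts. The promoter itself is not annotated in the feature table but presumably occupies the unannotated region upstream of the annotated Streptococcus pyogenes Cas9 gRNA scaffold. As the name indicates, two BbsI sites lie ahead of the scaffold. BbsI is a type IIS enzyme, so this arrangement allows a target-specific spacer made from annealed oligonucleotides to be inserted, giving a complete single guide RNA.

No Cas9 is encoded, so the nuclease must be supplied separately. The plasmid serves as an empty cloning vector for making gRNA expression constructs for genome editing in Culex quinquefasciatus or other mosquitoes, in the context of optimising CRISPR tools, site-directed transgenesis and gene drive development.
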