Addgene plasmid #169323: pVMG0149_Cq-U6-6_2xBbsI-gRNA
Purpose: Expression of gRNA in Culex quinquefasciatus or other mosquitoes
Depositing lab: Valentino Gantz. Depositing organization: University of California, San Diego (UCSD). Publication: Optimized CRISPR tools and site-directed transgenesis towards gene drive development in Culex quinquefasciatus mosquitoes. Feng X, Lopez Del Amo V, Mameli E, Lee M, Bishop AL, Perrimon N, Gantz VM. Nat Commun. 2021 May 20;12(1):2960. doi: 10.1038/s41467-021-23239-0. PubMed 34017003.
Backbone
  Vector backbone: pCR2.1
  Backbone manufacturer: Thermofisher
  Backbone size w/o insert (bp): 3929
  Total vector size (bp): 4606
  Vector type: Insect Expression, CRISPR
Growth in bacteria
  Bacterial resistance: Ampicillin, 100 μg/mL
  Growth temperature: 37°C
  Growth strain: DH5alpha
  Copy number: High Copy
Gene/Insert
  Gene/Insert name: pVMG0149_Cq-U6-6_2xBbsI-gRNA (alt name: CPIJ039596)
  Species: Culex quinquefasciatus
  Insert size (bp): 677
  Promoter: CPIJ039596
  Cloning method: TOPO Cloning
  Sequencing primers: 5′ M13F; 3′ M13R
Terms and licenses: Academic/Nonprofit Terms; Industry Terms: Not Available to Industry
How to cite: pVMG0149_Cq-U6-6_2xBbsI-gRNA was a gift from Valentino Gantz (Addgene plasmid # 169323 ; http://n2t.net/addgene:169323 ; RRID:Addgene_169323)
